Addgene plasmid #37504: pBad His6 mOCR TEV LIC cloning vector (8O)
Purpose: (Empty Backbone)
Depositing lab: Scott Gradia. Depositing organization: University of California, Berkeley.
Backbone
  Vector backbone: pBAD
  Backbone size (bp): 6053
  Vector type: Bacterial Expression
  Promoter: araBAD arabinose
  Tag / fusion protein: His6 (N terminal on backbone); mOCR (N terminal on backbone); TEV recognition (N terminal on backbone)
Growth in bacteria
  Bacterial resistance: Ampicillin, 100 μg/mL
  Growth temperature: 37°C
  Growth strain: XL1 Blue
  Copy number: Low Copy
Gene/Insert
  Cloning method: Ligation Independent Cloning
  Sequencing primers: 5′ mOCR F (5'ggatctacgaacaacttacc); 3′ ARA Rv (5'ctgttttatcagaccgcttc)
Terms and licenses: Academic/Nonprofit Terms; Industry Terms: Not Available to Industry
Depositor comments: This plasmid is an empty vector. Your gene can be inserted via LIC cloning. 8-series vectors are induced with L-arabinose for tighter control of expression. Glucose can be added to the medium to further inhibit leaky expression. The plasmid can be expressed in any E. coli line that lacks proteases. 8O adds a TEV-cleavable His6-mOCR tag to the N-terminus of your protein. mOCR can enhance the solubility of your protein of interest. To clone into this vector, add LIC v1 tags to the 5' end of your PCR primers. Forward - 5'TACTTCCAATCCAATGCA3' Reverse - 5'TTATCCACTTCCAATGTTATTA3' Linearize the plasmid with SspI and gel purify. When digesting the DNA with T4 polymerase, use dCTP for insert and dGTP for vector. More information on this vector can be found through http://qb3.berkeley.edu/qb3/macrolab/
How to cite: pBad His6 mOCR TEV LIC cloning vector (8O) was a gift from Scott Gradia (Addgene plasmid # 37504)
