[The description below was written by a language model from this plasmid's Addgene catalogue record and pLannotate feature annotations shown in this document.]
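Description:
pBad His6 mOCR TEV LIC cloning vector (8O) is a 6,053 bp empty bacterial expression backbone of the pBAD family, designed to receive a gene of interest by ligation-independent cloning and express it in E. coli as an N-terminally tagged fusion. It replicates from a ColE1/pMB1-type origin accompanied by the rop gene and the pBR322 bom region, consistent with its catalogued low copy number, and is selected with ampicillin through a β-lactamase gene under its own promoter. A fragment of the tetracycline resistance gene is also annotated, apparently a non-functional remnant of the pBR322-derived backbone. The two sequence records, depositor-supplied and repository-sequenced, carry the same features in opposite orientations.

The expression cassette is driven by the araBAD promoter, with the divergently transcribed araC regulator encoded on the plasmid. Transcription is therefore induced by L-arabinose, and the depositor notes that glucose can be added to further suppress leaky expression, giving tighter control than other vector series. Downstream of the promoter lie a phage T7 gene 10 ribosome binding site, a 6xHis affinity tag, mOCR (derived from the T7 Ocr protein, a DNA-mimic inhibitor of type I restriction enzymes, used here as a solubility-enhancing partner) and a TEV protease recognition site. The LIC site follows, opened by linearising the plasmid with SspI, and the cassette ends with an rrnB segment that includes the 5S rRNA sequence and T1 terminator. An inserted protein can thus be purified through the His tag, may gain solubility from mOCR, and can then be released from the whole tag by TEV cleavage. The depositor indicates expression is possible in any protease-deficient E. coli line.
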