Features (pLannotate 1.2.2; 15 found; start..end, strand, type, name):
    106..210     +  promoter       AmpR promoter: bla
    211..1071    +  CDS            AmpR: β-lactamase; bla; confers resistance to ampicillin, carbenicillin, and related antibiotics
   1241..1829    +  rep_origin     ori: high-copy-number ColE1/pMB1/pBR322/pUC origin of replication
   2015..2155    -  misc_feature   bom: basis of mobility region from pBR322
   2257..2448    -  CDS            rop: Rop protein, which maintains plasmids at low copy number; rop
   2465..2845    +  CDS            YPB1_ECOLX: Protein predicted: Swiss-Prot protein existence level 4. From Escherichia coli.
   3087..3987    -  CDS            TcR (fragment): tetracycline efflux protein; tet; confers resistance to tetracycline
   4087..4962    -  CDS            araC: ARAC_ECOLI - Experimental evidence at protein level: Swiss-Prot protein existence level 1. Transcription factor that regulates the expression of several genes involved in the transport and metabolism of L-arabinose (PubMed:4362626, PubMed:328165, PubMed:6251457, PubMed:2962192, PubMed:6319708, PubMed:2231717, PubMed:1447222). Functions both as a positive and a negative regulator (PubMed:328165, PubMed:6251457). In the presence of arabinose, activates the expression of the araBAD, araE, araFGH and araJ promoters (PubMed:4362626, PubMed:328165, PubMed:6251457, PubMed:2962192, PubMed:6319708, Pub
   4989..5273    +  promoter       araBAD promoter: araBAD; promoter of the L-arabinose operon of E. coli; the araC regulatory gene is transcribed in the opposite direction (Guzman et al., 1995)
   5307..5329    +  RBS            RBS: efficient ribosome binding site from bacteriophage T7 gene 10 (Olins and Rangwala, 1989)
   5349..5366    +  CDS            6xHis: 6xHis affinity tag
   5373..5720    +  CDS            OCR_BPT7: Experimental evidence at protein level: Swiss-Prot protein existence level 1. Prevents both degradation and modification of T7 DNA by the host restriction-modification complex (PubMed:32039758, PubMed:1095770). Structural mimic of the phosphate backbone of B-form DNA that binds to and completely occupies the DNA-binding sites of all known families of the complex type I DNA restriction enzymes (PubMed:12235377, PubMed:32483229). Thereby, inhibits the restriction endonuclease activity and protects the phage genome as it penetrates into host cytoplasm (PubMed:12235377, PubMed:32483229). Inhibits
   5736..5752    +  CDS            TEV site (fragment): tobacco etch virus (TEV) protease recognition and cleavage site
   5868..5983    +  ncRNA          5S rRNA: Accession: RF00001 - 5S ribosomal RNA
   5987..6033    +  terminator     rrnB T1 terminator: transcription terminator T1 from the E. coli rrnB gene
>Addgene plasmid #37504 | pBad His6 mOCR TEV LIC cloning vector (8O) | depositor full sequence | sequence record 47453 | pBad His6 mOCR TEV LIC cloning vector (8O) sequence 6053 bps
AATTCTTGAAGACGAAAGGGCCTCGTGATACGCCTATTTTTATAGGTTAATGTCATGATAATAATGGTTT
CTTAGACGTCAGGTGGCACTTTTCGGGGAAATGTGCGCGGAACCCCTATTTGTTTATTTTTCTAAATACA
TTCAAATATGTATCCGCTCATGAGACAATAACCCTGATAAATGCTTCAATAACATTGAAAAAGGAAGAGT
ATGAGTATTCAACATTTCCGTGTCGCCCTTATTCCCTTTTTTGCGGCATTTTGCCTTCCTGTTTTTGCTC
ACCCAGAAACGCTGGTGAAAGTAAAAGATGCTGAAGATCAGTTGGGTGCACGAGTGGGTTACATCGAACT
GGATCTCAACAGCGGTAAGATCCTTGAGAGTTTTCGCCCCGAAGAACGTTTTCCAATGATGAGCACTTTT
AAAGTTCTGCTATGTGGCGCGGTATTATCCCGTGTTGACGCCGGGCAAGAGCAACTCGGTCGCCGCATAC
ACTATTCTCAGAATGACTTGGTTGAGTACTCACCAGTCACAGAAAAGCATCTTACGGATGGCATGACAGT
AAGAGAATTATGCAGTGCTGCCATAACCATGAGTGATAACACTGCGGCCAACTTACTTCTGACAACGATC
GGAGGACCGAAGGAGCTAACCGCTTTTTTGCACAACATGGGGGATCATGTAACTCGCCTTGATCGTTGGG
AACCGGAGCTGAATGAAGCCATACCAAACGACGAGCGTGACACCACGATGCCTGCAGCAATGGCAACAAC
GTTGCGCAAACTATTAACTGGCGAACTACTTACTCTAGCTTCCCGGCAACAATTAATAGACTGGATGGAG
GCGGATAAAGTTGCAGGACCACTTCTGCGCTCGGCCCTTCCGGCTGGCTGGTTTATTGCTGATAAATCTG
GAGCCGGTGAGCGTGGGTCTCGCGGTATCATTGCAGCACTGGGGCCAGATGGTAAGCCCTCCCGTATCGT
AGTTATCTACACGACGGGGAGTCAGGCAACTATGGATGAACGAAATAGACAGATCGCTGAGATAGGTGCC
TCACTGATTAAGCATTGGTAACCCGGGACCAAGTTTACTCATATATACTTTAGATTGATTTAAAACTTCA
TTTTTAATTTAAAAGGATCTAGGTGAAGATCCTTTTTGATAATCTCATGACCAAAATCCCTTAACGTGAG
TTTTCGTTCCACTGAGCGTCAGACCCCGTAGAAAAGATCAAAGGATCTTCTTGAGATCCTTTTTTTCTGC
GCGTAATCTGCTGCTTGCAAACAAAAAAACCACCGCTACCAGCGGTGGTTTGTTTGCCGGATCAAGAGCT
ACCAACTCTTTTTCCGAAGGTAACTGGCTTCAGCAGAGCGCAGATACCAAATACTGTCCTTCTAGTGTAG
CCGTAGTTAGGCCACCACTTCAAGAACTCTGTAGCACCGCCTACATACCTCGCTCTGCTAATCCTGTTAC
CAGTGGCTGCTGCCAGTGGCGATAAGTCGTGTCTTACCGGGTTGGACTCAAGACGATAGTTACCGGATAA
GGCGCAGCGGTCGGGCTGAACGGGGGGTTCGTGCACACAGCCCAGCTTGGAGCGAACGACCTACACCGAA
CTGAGATACCTACAGCGTGAGCTATGAGAAAGCGCCACGCTTCCCGAAGGGAGAAAGGCGGACAGGTATC
CGGTAAGCGGCAGGGTCGGAACAGGAGAGCGCACGAGGGAGCTTCCAGGGGGAAACGCCTGGTATCTTTA
TAGTCCTGTCGGGTTTCGCCACCTCTGACTTGAGCGTCGATTTTTGTGATGCTCGTCAGGGGGGCGGAGC
CTATGGAAAAACGCCAGCAACGCGGCCTTTTTACGGTTCCTGGCCTTTTGCTGGCCTTTTGCTCACATGT
TCTTTCCTGCGTTATCCCCTGATTCTGTGGATAACCGTATTACCGCCTTTGAGTGAGCTGATACCGCTCG
CCGCAGCCGAACGACCGAGCGCAGCGAGTCAGTGAGCGAGGAAGCGGAAGAGCGCCTGATGCGGTATTTT
CTCCTTACGCATCTGTGCGGTATTTCACACCGCATATGGTGCACTCTCAGTACAATCTGCTCTGATGCCG
CATAGTTAAGCCAGTATACACTCCGCTATCGCTACGTGACTGGGTCATGGCTGCGCCCCGACACCCGCCA
ACACCCGCTGACGCGCCCTGACGGGCTTGTCTGCTCCCGGCATCCGCTTACAGACAAGCTGTGACCGTCT
CCGGGAGCTGCATGTGTCAGAGGTTTTCACCGTCATCACCGAAACGCGCGAGGCAGCTGCGGTAAAGCTC
ATCAGCGTGGTCGTGAAGCGATTCACAGATGTCTGCCTGTTCATCCGCGTCCAGCTCGTTGAGTTTCTCC
AGAAGCGTTAATGTCTGGCTTCTGATAAAGCGGGCCATGTTAAGGGCGGTTTTTTCCTGTTTGGTCACTG
ATGCCTCCGTGTAAGGGGGATTTCTGTTCATGGGGGTAATGATACCGATGAAACGAGAGAGGATGCTCAC
GATACGGGTTACTGATGATGAACATGCCCGGTTACTGGAACGTTGTGAGGGTAAACAACTGGCGGTATGG
ATGCGGCGGGACCAGAGAAAAATCACTCAGGGTCAATGCCAGCGCTTCGTTAATACAGATGTAGGTGTTC
CACAGGGTAGCCAGCAGCATCCTGCGATGCAGATCCGGAACATAATGGTGCAGGGCGCTGACTTCCGCGT
TTCCAGACTTTACGAAACACGGAAACCGAAGACCATTCATGTTGTTGCTCAGGTCGCAGACGTTTTGCAG
CAGCAGTCGCTTCACGTTCGCTCGCGTATCGGTGATTCATTCTGCTAACCAGTAAGGCAACCCCGCCAGC
CTAGCCGGGTCCTCAACGACAGGAGCACGATCATGCGCACCCGTGGCCAGGACCCAACGCTGCCCGAGAT
GCGCCGCGTGCGGCTGCTGGAGATGGCGGACGCGATGGATATGTTCTGCCAAGGGTTGGTTTGCGCATTC
ACAGTTCTCCGCAAGAATTGATTGGCTCCAATTCTTGGAGTGGTGAATCCGTTAGCGAGGTGCCGCCGGC
TTCCATTCAGGTCGAGGTGGCCCGGCTCCATGCACCGCGACGCAACGCGGGGAGGCAGACAAGGTATAGG
GCGGCGCCTACAATCCATGCCAACCCGTTCCATGTGCTCGCCGAGGCGGCATAAATCGCCGTGACGATCA
GCGGTCCAGTGATCGAAGTTAGGCTGGTAAGAGCCGCGAGCGATCCTTGAAGCTGTCCCTGATGGTCGTC
ATCTACCTGCCTGGACAGCATGGCCTGCAACGCGGGCATCCCGATGCCGCCGGAAGCGAGAAGAATCATA
ATGGGGAAGGCCATCCAGCCTCGCGTCGCGAACGCCAGCAAGACGTAGCCCAGCGCGTCGGCCGCCATGC
CGGCGATAATGGCCTGCTTCTCGCCGAAACGTTTGGTGGCGGGACCAGTGACGAAGGCTTGAGCGAGGGC
GTGCAAGATTCCGAATACCGCAAGCGACAGGCCGATCATCGTCGCGCTCCAGCGAAAGCGGTCCTCGCCG
AAAATGACCCAGAGCGCTGCCGGCACCTGTCCTACGAGTTGCATGATAAAGAAGACAGTCATAAGTGCGG
CGACGATAGTCATGCCCCGCGCCCACCGGAAGGAGCTGACTGGGTTGAAGGCTCTCAAGGGCATCGGTCG
ACGCTCTCCCTTATGCGACTCCTGCATTAGGAAGCAGCCCAGTAGTAGGTTGAGGCCGTTGAGCACCGCC
GCCGCAAGGAATGGTGCATGCAAGGAGATGGCGCCCAACAGTCCCCCGGCCACGGGGCCTGCCACCATAC
CCACGCCGAAACAAGCGCTCATGAGCCCGAAGTGGCGAGCCCGATCTTCCCCATCGGTGATGTCGGCGAT
ATAGGCGCCAGCAACCGCACCTGTGGCGCCGGTGATGCCGGCCACGATGCGTCCGGCGTAGAGGATCGCG
GCCGCCATAATGTGCCTGTCAAATGGACGAAGCAGGGATTCTGCAAACCCTATGCTACTCCCTCGAGCCG
TCAATTGTCTGATTCGTTACCAATTATGACAACTTGACGGCTACATCATTCACTTTTTCTTCACAACCGG
CACGGAACTCGCTCGGGCTGGCCCCGGTGCATTTTTTAAATACCCGCGAGAAATAGAGTTGATCGTCAAA
ACCAACATTGCGACCGACGGTGGCGATAGGCATCCGGGTGGTGCTCAAAAGCAGCTTCGCCTGGCTGATA
CGTTGGTCCTCGCGCCAGCTTAAGACGCTAATCCCTAACTGCTGGCGGAAAAGATGTGACAGACGCGACG
GCGACAAGCAAACATGCTGTGCGACGCTGGCTATATCAAAATTGCTGTCTGCCAGGTGATCGCTGATGTA
CTGACAAGCCTCGCGTACCCGATTATCCATCGGTGGATGGAGCGACTCGTTAATCGCTTCCATGCGCCGC
AGTAACAATTGCTCAAGCAGATTTATCGCCAGCAGCTCCGAATAGCGCCCTTCCCCTTGCCCGGCGTTAA
TGATTTGCCCAAACAGGTCGCTGAAATGCGGCTGGTGCGCTTCATCCGGGCGAAAGAACCCCGTATTGGC
AAAGATTGACGGCCAGTTAAGCCATTCATGCCAGTAGGCGCGCGGACGAAAGTAAACCCACTGGTGATAC
CATTCGCGAGCCTCCGGATGACGACCGTAGTGATGAATCTCTCCTGGCGGGAACAGCAAAATATCACCCG
GTCGGCAAACAAATTCTCGTCCCTGATTTTTCACCACCCCCTGACCGCGAATGGTGAGATTGAGAATATA
ACCTTTCATTCCCAGCGGTCGGTCGATAAAAAAATCGAGATAACCGTTGGCCTCAATCGGCGTTAAACCC
GCCACCAGATGGGCATTAAACGAGTATCCCGGCAGCAGGGGATCATTTTGCGCTTCAGCCATACTTTTCA
TACTCCCGCCATTCAGAGAAGAAACCAATTGTCCATATTGCATCAGACATTGCCGTCACTGCGTCTTTTA
CTGGCTCTTCTCGCTAACCAAACCGGTAACCCCGCTTATTAAAAGCATTCTGTAACAAAGCGGGACCAAA
GCCATGACAAAAACGCGTAACAAAAGTGTCTATAATCACGGCAGAAAAGTCCACATTGATTATTTGCACG
GCGTCACACTTTGCTATGCCATAGCATTTTTATCCATAAGATTAGCGGATCTTACCTGACGCTTTTTATC
GCAACTCTCTACTGTTTCTCCATACCCGTTTTTTTGGGCTAACATCTAGAAATAATTTTGTTTAACTTTA
AGAAGGAGATATACATATGAAATCTTCTCACCATCACCATCACCATGGTTCTTCTATGAGCAACATGACA
TACAATAATGTTTTCGACCACGCGTACGAAATGCTTAAGGAGAACATCCGTTATGATGACATACGGGATA
CAGATGACCTTCACGACGCAATTCATATGGCCGCCGATAATGCCGTCCCTCACTATTATGCCGATATTCG
GTCAGTTATGGCATCTGAAGGTATTGATCTGGAATTTGAGGATAGTGGCCTCATGCCAGATACGAAGGAC
GACATCAGAATTCTGCAAGCGCGGATCTACGAACAACTTACCATCGATTTATGGGAAGATGCGGAAGATC
TCCTGAATGAATACCTGGAAGAAGTGGAGGAGTATGAGGAAGATGAAGAGGGGACGGGGATCGAGGAAAA
CCTGTACTTCCAATCCAATATTGGAAGTGGATAACGGATCCCTTGGCTGTTTTGGCGGATGAGAGAAGAT
TTTCAGCCTGATACAGATTAAATCAGAACGCAGAAGCGGTCTGATAAAACAGAATTTGCCTGGCGGCAGT
AGCGCGGTGGTCCCACCTGACCCCATGCCGAACTCAGAAGTGAAACGCCGTAGCGCCGATGGTAGTGTGG
GGTCTCCCCATGCGAGAGTAGGGAACTGCCAGGCATCAAATAAAACGAAAGGCTCAGTCGAAAGACTGGG
CCTTTCGTTTTATCTGTTGTTTGTCGGTGAACT
