Features (pLannotate 1.2.2; 15 found; start..end, strand, type, name):
     21..67      -  terminator     rrnB T1 terminator: transcription terminator T1 from the E. coli rrnB gene
     69..184     -  ncRNA          5S rRNA: Accession: RF00001 - 5S ribosomal RNA
    302..318     -  CDS            TEV site (fragment): tobacco etch virus (TEV) protease recognition and cleavage site
    334..681     -  CDS            OCR_BPT7: Experimental evidence at protein level: Swiss-Prot protein existence level 1. Prevents both degradation and modification of T7 DNA by the host restriction-modification complex (PubMed:32039758, PubMed:1095770). Structural mimic of the phosphate backbone of B-form DNA that binds to and completely occupies the DNA-binding sites of all known families of the complex type I DNA restriction enzymes (PubMed:12235377, PubMed:32483229). Thereby, inhibits the restriction endonuclease activity and protects the phage genome as it penetrates into host cytoplasm (PubMed:12235377, PubMed:32483229). Inhibits
    688..705     -  CDS            6xHis: 6xHis affinity tag
    725..747     -  RBS            RBS: efficient ribosome binding site from bacteriophage T7 gene 10 (Olins and Rangwala, 1989)
    781..1065    -  promoter       araBAD promoter: araBAD; promoter of the L-arabinose operon of E. coli; the araC regulatory gene is transcribed in the opposite direction (Guzman et al., 1995)
   1092..1970    +  CDS            araC: L-arabinose regulatory protein; araC
   2067..2967    +  CDS            TcR (fragment): tetracycline efflux protein; tet; confers resistance to tetracycline
   3209..3589    -  CDS            YPB1_ECOLX: Protein predicted: Swiss-Prot protein existence level 4. From Escherichia coli.
   3606..3797    +  CDS            rop: Rop protein, which maintains plasmids at low copy number; rop
   3899..4039    +  misc_feature   bom: basis of mobility region from pBR322
   4225..4813    -  rep_origin     ori: high-copy-number ColE1/pMB1/pBR322/pUC origin of replication
   4983..5843    -  CDS            AmpR: β-lactamase; bla; confers resistance to ampicillin, carbenicillin, and related antibiotics
   5844..5948    -  promoter       AmpR promoter: bla
>Addgene plasmid #37504 | pBad His6 mOCR TEV LIC cloning vector (8O) | addgene full sequence | sequence record 382468 | Addgene NGS Result
AGTTCACCGACAAACAACAGATAAAACGAAAGGCCCAGTCTTTCGACTGAGCCTTTCGTTTTATTTGATG
CCTGGCAGTTCCCTACTCTCGCATGGGGAGACCCCACACTACCATCGGCGCTACGGCGTTTCACTTCTGA
GTTCGGCATGGGGTCAGGTGGGACCACCGCGCTACTGCCGCCAGGCAAATTCTGTTTTATCAGACCGCTT
CTGCGTTCTGATTTAATCTGTATCAGGCTGAAAATCTTCTCTCATCCGCCAAAACAGCCAAGGGATCCGT
TATCCACTTCCAATATTGGATTGGAAGTACAGGTTTTCCTCGATCCCCGTCCCCTCTTCATCTTCCTCAT
ACTCCTCCACTTCTTCCAGGTATTCATTCAGGAGATCTTCCGCATCTTCCCATAAATCGATGGTAAGTTG
TTCGTAGATCCGCGCTTGCAGAATTCTGATGTCGTCCTTCGTATCTGGCATGAGGCCACTATCCTCAAAT
TCCAGATCAATACCTTCAGATGCCATAACTGACCGAATATCGGCATAATAGTGAGGGACGGCATTATCGG
CGGCCATATGAATTGCGTCGTGAAGGTCATCTGTATCCCGTATGTCATCATAACGGATGTTCTCCTTAAG
CATTTCGTACGCGTGGTCGAAAACATTATTGTATGTCATGTTGCTCATAGAAGAACCATGGTGATGGTGA
TGGTGAGAAGATTTCATATGTATATCTCCTTCTTAAAGTTAAACAAAATTATTTCTAGATGTTAGCCCAA
AAAAACGGGTATGGAGAAACAGTAGAGAGTTGCGATAAAAAGCGTCAGGTAAGATCCGCTAATCTTATGG
ATAAAAATGCTATGGCATAGCAAAGTGTGACGCCGTGCAAATAATCAATGTGGACTTTTCTGCCGTGATT
ATAGACACTTTTGTTACGCGTTTTTGTCATGGCTTTGGTCCCGCTTTGTTACAGAATGCTTTTAATAAGC
GGGGTTACCGGTTTGGTTAGCGAGAAGAGCCAGTAAAAGACGCAGTGACGGCAATGTCTGATGCAATATG
GACAATTGGTTTCTTCTCTGAATGGCGGGAGTATGAAAAGTATGGCTGAAGCGCAAAATGATCCCCTGCT
GCCGGGATACTCGTTTAATGCCCATCTGGTGGCGGGTTTAACGCCGATTGAGGCCAACGGTTATCTCGAT
TTTTTTATCGACCGACCGCTGGGAATGAAAGGTTATATTCTCAATCTCACCATTCGCGGTCAGGGGGTGG
TGAAAAATCAGGGACGAGAATTTGTTTGCCGACCGGGTGATATTTTGCTGTTCCCGCCAGGAGAGATTCA
TCACTACGGTCGTCATCCGGAGGCTCGCGAATGGTATCACCAGTGGGTTTACTTTCGTCCGCGCGCCTAC
TGGCATGAATGGCTTAACTGGCCGTCAATCTTTGCCAATACGGGGTTCTTTCGCCCGGATGAAGCGCACC
AGCCGCATTTCAGCGACCTGTTTGGGCAAATCATTAACGCCGGGCAAGGGGAAGGGCGCTATTCGGAGCT
GCTGGCGATAAATCTGCTTGAGCAATTGTTGCTGCGGCGCATGGAAGCGATTAACGAGTCGCTCCATCCA
CCGATGGATAATCGGGTACGCGAGGCTTGTCAGTACATCAGCGATCACCTGGCAGACAGCAATTTTGATA
TAGCCAGCGTCGCACAGCATGTTTGCTTGTCGCCGTCGCGTCTGTCACGTCTTTTCCGCCAGCAGTTAGG
GATTAGCGTCTTAAGCTGGCGCGAGGACCAACGTATCAGCCAGGCGAAGCTGCTTTTGAGCACCACCCGG
ATGCCTATCGCCACCGTCGGTCGCAATGTTGGTTTTGACGATCAACTCTATTTCTCGCGGGTATTTAAAA
AATGCACCGGGGCCAGCCCGAGCGAGTTCCGTGCCGGTTGTGAAGAAAAAGTGAATGATGTAGCCGTCAA
GTTGTCATAATTGGTAACGAATCAGACAATTGACGGCTCGAGGGAGTAGCATAGGGTTTGCAGAATCCCT
GCTTCGTCCATTTGACGGGCACATTATGGCGGCCGCGATCCTCTACGCCGGACGCATCGTGGCCGGCATC
ACCGGCGCCACAGGTGCGGTTGCTGGCGCCTATATCGCCGACATCACCGATGGGGAAGATCGGGCTCGCC
ACTTCGGGCTCATGAGCGCTTGTTTCGGCGTGGGTATGGTGGCAGGCCCCGTGGCCGGGGGACTGTTGGG
CGCCATCTCCTTGCATGCACCATTCCTTGCGGCGGCGGTGCTCAACGGCCTCAACCTACTACTGGGCTGC
TTCCTAATGCAGGAGTCGCATAAGGGAGAGCGTCGACCGATGCCCTTGAGAGCCTTCAACCCAGTCAGCT
CCTTCCGGTGGGCGCGGGGCATGACTATCGTCGCCGCACTTATGACTGTCTTCTTTATCATGCAACTCGT
AGGACAGGTGCCGGCAGCGCTCTGGGTCATTTTCGGCGAGGACCGCTTTCGCTGGAGCGCGACGATGATC
GGCCTGTCGCTTGCGGTATTCGGAATCTTGCACGCCCTCGCTCAAGCCTTCGTCACTGGTCCCGCCACCA
AACGTTTCGGCGAGAAGCAGGCCATTATCGCCGGCATGGCGGCCGACGCGCTGGGCTACGTCTTGCTGGC
GTTCGCGACGCGAGGCTGGATGGCCTTCCCCATTATGATTCTTCTCGCTTCCGGCGGCATCGGGATGCCC
GCGTTGCAGGCCATGCTGTCCAGGCAGGTAGATGACGACCATCAGGGACAGCTTCAAGGATCGCTCGCGG
CTCTTACCAGCCTAACTTCGATCATTGGACCGCTGATCGTCACGGCGATTTATGCCGCCTCGGCGAGCAC
ATGGAACGGGTTGGCATGGATTGTAGGCGCCGCCCTATACCTTGTCTGCCTCCCCGCGTTGCGTCGCGGT
GCATGGAGCCGGGCCACCTCGACCTGAATGGAAGCCGGCGGCACCTCGCTAACGGATTCACCACTCCAAG
AATTGGAGCCAATCAATTCTTGCGGAGAACTGTGAATGCGCAAACCAACCCTTGGCAGAACATATCCATC
GCGTCCGCCATCTCCAGCAGCCGCACGCGGCGCATCTCGGGCAGCGTTGGGTCCTGGCCACGGGTGCGCA
TGATCGTGCTCCTGTCGTTGAGGACCCGGCTAGGCTGGCGGGGTTGCCTTACTGGTTAGCAGAATGAATC
ACCGATACGCGAGCGAACGTGAAGCGACTGCTGCTGCAAAACGTCTGCGACCTGAGCAACAACATGAATG
GTCTTCGGTTTCCGTGTTTCGTAAAGTCTGGAAACGCGGAAGTCAGCGCCCTGCACCATTATGTTCCGGA
TCTGCATCGCAGGATGCTGCTGGCTACCCTGTGGAACACCTACATCTGTATTAACGAAGCGCTGGCATTG
ACCCTGAGTGATTTTTCTCTGGTCCCGCCGCATCCATACCGCCAGTTGTTTACCCTCACAACGTTCCAGT
AACCGGGCATGTTCATCATCAGTAACCCGTATCGTGAGCATCCTCTCTCGTTTCATCGGTATCATTACCC
CCATGAACAGAAATCCCCCTTACACGGAGGCATCAGTGACCAAACAGGAAAAAACCGCCCTTAACATGGC
CCGCTTTATCAGAAGCCAGACATTAACGCTTCTGGAGAAACTCAACGAGCTGGACGCGGATGAACAGGCA
GACATCTGTGAATCGCTTCACGACCACGCTGATGAGCTTTACCGCAGCTGCCTCGCGCGTTTCGGTGATG
ACGGTGAAAACCTCTGACACATGCAGCTCCCGGAGACGGTCACAGCTTGTCTGTAAGCGGATGCCGGGAG
CAGACAAGCCCGTCAGGGCGCGTCAGCGGGTGTTGGCGGGTGTCGGGGCGCAGCCATGACCCAGTCACGT
AGCGATAGCGGAGTGTATACTGGCTTAACTATGCGGCATCAGAGCAGATTGTACTGAGAGTGCACCATAT
GCGGTGTGAAATACCGCACAGATGCGTAAGGAGAAAATACCGCATCAGGCGCTCTTCCGCTTCCTCGCTC
ACTGACTCGCTGCGCTCGGTCGTTCGGCTGCGGCGAGCGGTATCAGCTCACTCAAAGGCGGTAATACGGT
TATCCACAGAATCAGGGGATAACGCAGGAAAGAACATGTGAGCAAAAGGCCAGCAAAAGGCCAGGAACCG
TAAAAAGGCCGCGTTGCTGGCGTTTTTCCATAGGCTCCGCCCCCCTGACGAGCATCACAAAAATCGACGC
TCAAGTCAGAGGTGGCGAAACCCGACAGGACTATAAAGATACCAGGCGTTTCCCCCTGGAAGCTCCCTCG
TGCGCTCTCCTGTTCCGACCCTGCCGCTTACCGGATACCTGTCCGCCTTTCTCCCTTCGGGAAGCGTGGC
GCTTTCTCATAGCTCACGCTGTAGGTATCTCAGTTCGGTGTAGGTCGTTCGCTCCAAGCTGGGCTGTGTG
CACGAACCCCCCGTTCAGCCCGACCGCTGCGCCTTATCCGGTAACTATCGTCTTGAGTCCAACCCGGTAA
GACACGACTTATCGCCACTGGCAGCAGCCACTGGTAACAGGATTAGCAGAGCGAGGTATGTAGGCGGTGC
TACAGAGTTCTTGAAGTGGTGGCCTAACTACGGCTACACTAGAAGGACAGTATTTGGTATCTGCGCTCTG
CTGAAGCCAGTTACCTTCGGAAAAAGAGTTGGTAGCTCTTGATCCGGCAAACAAACCACCGCTGGTAGCG
GTGGTTTTTTTGTTTGCAAGCAGCAGATTACGCGCAGAAAAAAAGGATCTCAAGAAGATCCTTTGATCTT
TTCTACGGGGTCTGACGCTCAGTGGAACGAAAACTCACGTTAAGGGATTTTGGTCATGAGATTATCAAAA
AGGATCTTCACCTAGATCCTTTTAAATTAAAAATGAAGTTTTAAATCAATCTAAAGTATATATGAGTAAA
CTTGGTCCCGGGTTACCAATGCTTAATCAGTGAGGCACCTATCTCAGCGATCTGTCTATTTCGTTCATCC
ATAGTTGCCTGACTCCCCGTCGTGTAGATAACTACGATACGGGAGGGCTTACCATCTGGCCCCAGTGCTG
CAATGATACCGCGAGACCCACGCTCACCGGCTCCAGATTTATCAGCAATAAACCAGCCAGCCGGAAGGGC
CGAGCGCAGAAGTGGTCCTGCAACTTTATCCGCCTCCATCCAGTCTATTAATTGTTGCCGGGAAGCTAGA
GTAAGTAGTTCGCCAGTTAATAGTTTGCGCAACGTTGTTGCCATTGCTGCAGGCATCGTGGTGTCACGCT
CGTCGTTTGGTATGGCTTCATTCAGCTCCGGTTCCCAACGATCAAGGCGAGTTACATGATCCCCCATGTT
GTGCAAAAAAGCGGTTAGCTCCTTCGGTCCTCCGATCGTTGTCAGAAGTAAGTTGGCCGCAGTGTTATCA
CTCATGGTTATGGCAGCACTGCATAATTCTCTTACTGTCATGCCATCCGTAAGATGCTTTTCTGTGACTG
GTGAGTACTCAACCAAGTCATTCTGAGAATAGTGTATGCGGCGACCGAGTTGCTCTTGCCCGGCGTCAAC
ACGGGATAATACCGCGCCACATAGCAGAACTTTAAAAGTGCTCATCATTGGAAAACGTTCTTCGGGGCGA
AAACTCTCAAGGATCTTACCGCTGTTGAGATCCAGTTCGATGTAACCCACTCGTGCACCCAACTGATCTT
CAGCATCTTTTACTTTCACCAGCGTTTCTGGGTGAGCAAAAACAGGAAGGCAAAATGCCGCAAAAAAGGG
AATAAGGGCGACACGGAAATGTTGAATACTCATACTCTTCCTTTTTCAATGTTATTGAAGCATTTATCAG
GGTTATTGTCTCATGAGCGGATACATATTTGAATGTATTTAGAAAAATAAACAAATAGGGGTTCCGCGCA
CATTTCCCCGAAAAGTGCCACCTGACGTCTAAGAAACCATTATTATCATGACATTAACCTATAAAAATAG
GCGTATCACGAGGCCCTTTCGTCTTCAAGAATT
