>Addgene plasmid #37504 | pBad His6 mOCR TEV LIC cloning vector (8O) | addgene partial sequence | sequence record 50872 | pBAD-F 5'-ATGCCATAGCATTTTTATCC-3'
GCTTTTTATCGCAACTCTCTACTGTTTCTCCATACCCGTTTTTTTGGGCTAACATCTAGAAATAATTTTG
TTTAACTTTAAGAAGGAGATATACATATGAAATCTTCTCACCATCACCATCACCATGGTTCTTCTATGAG
CAACATGACATACAATAATGTTTTCGACCACGCGTACGAAATGCTTAAGGAGAACATCCGTTATGATGAC
ATACGGGATACAGATGACCTTCACGACGCAATTCATATGGCCGCCGATAATGCCGTCCCTCACTATTATG
CCGATATTCGGTCAGTTATGGCATCTGAAGGTATTGATCTGGAATTTGAGGATAGTGGCCTCATGCCAGA
TACGAAGGACGACATCAGAATTCTGCAAGCGCGGATCTACGAACAACTTACCATCGATTTATGGGAAGAT
GCGGAAGATCTCCTGAATGAATACCTGGAAGAAGTGGAGGAGTATGAGGAAGATGAAGAGGGGACGGGGA
TCGAGGAAAACCTGTACTTCCAATCCAATATTGGAAGTGGATAACGGATCCCTTGGCTGTTTTGGCGGAT
GAGAGAAGATTTTCAGCCTGATACAGATTAAATCAGAACGCAGAAGCGGTCTGATAAAACAGAATTTGCC
TGGCGGCAGTAGCGCGGTGGTCCCACCTGACCCCATGCCGAACTCAGAAGTGAAACGCCGTAGCGCCGAT
GGTAGTGTGGGGTCTCCCCATGCGAGAGTAGGGAACTGCCAGGCATCAAATAAAACGAAAGGCTCAGTCG
AAAGACTGGGCCTTTCGTTTTATCTGTTGTTTGTCGGTGAACTAATTCTTGAAGACGAAAGGGCCTCGTG
ATACGCCTATTTTTATAGGTTAATGTCATGATAATAATGGTTTCTTAGACGTCAGGTGGCACTTTTCGGG
GAAATGTGCGCGGA
